Addgene plasmid #211036: pBiT3.1-N_WDR5:1-334
Purpose: Mammalian expression of full-length human WDR5. N-terminal HiBiT tag.
Depositing lab: Cheryl Arrowsmith. Depositing organization: University of Toronto. Publication: A Target Class Ligandability Evaluation of WD40 Repeat-Containing Proteins. Ackloo S, Li F, Szewczyk M, Seitova A, Loppnau P, Zeng H, Xu J, Ahmad S, Arnautova YA, Baghaie AJ, Beldar S, Bolotokova A, Centrella PA, Chau I, Clark MA, Cuozzo JW, Dehghani-Tafti S, Disch JS, Dong A, Dumas A, Feng JA, Ghiabi P, Gibson E, Gilmer J, Goldman B, Green SR, Guie MA, Guilinger JP, Harms N, Herasymenko O, Houliston S, Hutchinson A, Kearnes S, Keefe AD, Kimani SW, Kramer T, Kutera M, Kwak HA, Lento C, Li Y, Liu J, Loup J, Machado RAC, Mulhern CJ, Perveen S, Righetto GL, Riley P, Shrestha S, Sigel EA, Silva M, Sintchak MD, Slakman BL, Taylor RD, Thompson J, Torng W, Underkoffler C, von Rechenberg M, Walsh RT, Watson I, Wilson DJ, Wolf E, Yadav M, Yazdi AK, Zhang J, Zhang Y, Santhakumar V, Edwards AM, Barsyte-Lovejoy D, Schapira M, Brown PJ, Halabelian L, Arrowsmith CH. J Med Chem. 2025 Jan 23;68(2):1092-1112. doi: 10.1021/acs.jmedchem.4c02010. Epub 2024 Nov 4. PubMed 39495097.
Backbone
  Vector backbone: pBiT3.1-N
  Backbone manufacturer: Promega
  Vector type: Mammalian Expression
  Selectable markers: Neomycin (select with G418)
Growth in bacteria
  Bacterial resistance: Kanamycin, 50 μg/mL
  Growth temperature: 37°C
  Growth strain: DH5alpha
  Copy number: High Copy
Gene/Insert
  Gene/Insert name: WDR5:M1-C334
  Species: H. sapiens (human)
  Insert size (bp): 1002
  Mutation: wild type
  Entrez Gene: WDR5 (a.k.a. BIG-3, BIG3, CFAP89, SWD3)
  Promoter: CMV
  Tag / fusion protein: MVSGWRLFKKISGSSGGSSG (N terminal on insert)
  Cloning method: Ligation Independent Cloning
  Sequencing primers: 5′ T7; 3′ TTGCTCAGCGGTGGCAGCAG
Resource information
  A portion of this plasmid was derived from a plasmid made by: Mammalian Gene Collection (BC001635)
Terms and licenses: Academic/Nonprofit Terms; Industry Terms: Not Available to Industry
Depositor comments: 5' Cloning Site: Xho1 (not destroyed), 3' Cloning Site: Xba1 (not destroyed).
How to cite: pBiT3.1-N_WDR5:1-334 was a gift from Cheryl Arrowsmith (Addgene plasmid # 211036 ; http://n2t.net/addgene:211036 ; RRID:Addgene_211036)
