[The description below was written by a language model from this plasmid's Addgene catalogue record and pLannotate feature annotations shown in this document.]
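Description:
pBiT3.1-N_WDR5:1-334 is a mammalian expression plasmid built on Promega's pBiT3.1-N backbone, carrying full-length, wild-type human WDR5 (residues M1 to C334, a 1,002 bp insert derived from a Mammalian Gene Collection clone) fused at its N-terminus to the HiBiT peptide through a short glycine/serine linker. Expression is driven by the CMV immediate-early enhancer and promoter, followed by a chimeric β-globin/immunoglobulin intron that generally improves transcript processing, and is terminated by an SV40 polyadenylation signal. A T7 promoter sits just upstream of the coding region and serves as the 5′ sequencing primer site. The insert was introduced by ligation-independent cloning, and the flanking XhoI and XbaI sites are reported as retained.

The plasmid replicates at high copy in E. coli from a ColE1/pUC-type origin and is selected with kanamycin, conferred by a neo (nptII) gene under the bacterial EM7 promoter, with a single loxP site immediately upstream. The catalogue lists neomycin/G418 as the mammalian selectable marker. However, the feature table shows only the bacterial EM7 promoter directly in front of neo. It also annotates a separate SV40 early promoter–blasticidin S deaminase–synthetic poly(A) cassette, which would confer blasticidin resistance in mammalian cells but is not mentioned in the catalogue entry.

HiBiT is a small peptide that complements the LgBiT fragment to reconstitute NanoLuc luciferase activity, allowing luminescent quantification of the tagged protein. The construct comes from a study evaluating the ligandability of WD40-repeat proteins, which fits use in cell-based assays of WDR5 abundance or ligand engagement, though the record does not name a specific assay.
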