Features (pLannotate 1.2.2; 17 found; start..end, strand, type, name):
     24..105     -  polyA_signal   SV40 poly(A) signal: SV40 polyadenylation signal
    128..211     -  CDS            large T antigen (fragment): large T antigen from SV40 (simian virus 40)
    276..641     +  enhancer       CMV enhancer: human cytomegalovirus immediate early enhancer
    643..842     +  promoter       CMV promoter: human cytomegalovirus (CMV) immediate early promoter
    981..1113    +  intron         chimeric intron: chimera between introns from human β-globin and immunoglobulin heavy chain genes
   1157..1175    +  promoter       T7 promoter: promoter for bacteriophage T7 RNA polymerase
   1250..2251    +  CDS            WDR5: WDR5_HUMAN - Also known as BIG3. Experimental evidence at protein level: Swiss-Prot protein existence level 1. Contributes to histone modification (PubMed:19131338, PubMed:19556245, PubMed:19103755, PubMed:20018852, PubMed:16600877, PubMed:16829960). May position the N-terminus of histone H3 for efficient trimethylation at 'Lys-4' (PubMed:16829960). As part of the MLL1/MLL complex it is involved in methylation and dimethylation at 'Lys-4' of histone H3 (PubMed:19556245). H3 'Lys-4' methylation represents a specific tag for epigenetic transcriptional activation (PubMed:18840606). As part of the
   2282..2300    +  misc_feature   MCS (fragment): pUC18/19 multiple cloning site
   2349..2470    -  polyA_signal   SV40 poly(A) signal: SV40 polyadenylation signal
   2493..2561    -  CDS            large T antigen (fragment): large T antigen from SV40 (simian virus 40)
   2585..2618    +  protein_bind   loxP: Cre-mediated recombination occurs in the 8-bp core sequence (GCATACAT). Cre recombinase
   2628..2675    +  promoter       EM7 promoter: synthetic bacterial promoter&nbsp
   2707..3498    +  CDS            neo: KKA2_KLEPN - Also known as kan, nptII. Experimental evidence at protein level: Swiss-Prot protein existence level 1. Resistance to kanamycin, neomycin, paromomycin, ribostamycin, butirosin and gentamicin B. From Klebsiella pneumoniae.
   3659..4247    -  rep_origin     ori: high-copy-number ColE1/pMB1/pBR322/pUC origin of replication
   4373..4421    -  polyA_signal   poly(A) signal: synthetic polyadenylation signal
   4445..4843    -  CDS            BSD: blasticidin S deaminase; Aspergillus terreus BSD; confers resistance to blasticidin
   4874..5231    -  promoter       SV40 promoter: SV40 enhancer and early promoter
>Addgene plasmid #211036 | pBiT3.1-N_WDR5:1-334 | addgene full sequence | sequence record 423378 | Addgene NGS Result
AAGACGCGTTAATTAAGACGTCGGCAGTGAAAAAAATGCTTTATTTGTGAAATTTGTGATGCTATTGCTT
TATTTGTAACCATTATAAGCTGCAATAAACAAGTTAACAACAACAATTGCATTCATTTTATGTTTCAGGT
TCAGGGGGAGGTGTGGGAGGTTTTTTAAAGCAAGTAAAACCTCTACAAATGTGGTATGGCTGATTATGAT
CCGCGGCCGCAATACGTCGACGTTATCAGCTGACTTCGTACGAGAGCCTAGGATTATGGCGCGCCACTAG
TTATTAATAGTAATCAATTACGGGGTCATTAGTTCATAGCCCATATATGGAGTTCCGCGTTACATAACTT
ACGGTAAATGGCCCGCCTGGCTGACCGCCCAACGACCCCCGCCCATTGACGTCAATAATGACGTATGTTC
CCATAGTAACGCCAATAGGGACTTTCCATTGACGTCAATGGGTGGAGTATTTACGGTAAACTGCCCACTT
GGCAGTACATCAAGTGTATCATATGCCAAGTCCGCCCCCTATTGACGTCAATGACGGTAAATGGCCCGCC
TGGCATTATGCCCAGTACATGACCTTACGGGACTTTCCTACTTGGCAGTACATCTACGTATTAGTCATCG
CTATTACCATGGTGATGCGGTTTTGGCAGTACACCAATGGGCGTGGATAGCGGTTTGACTCACGGGGATT
TCCAAGTCTCCACCCCATTGACGTCAATGGGAGTTTGTTTTGGCACCAAAATCAACGGGACTTTCCAAAA
TGTCGTAATAACCCCGCCCCGTTGACGCAAATGGGCGGTAGGCGTGTACGGTGGGAGGTCTATATAAGCA
GAGCTGGTTTAGTGAACCGTCAGATCACTAGAATCTTTATTGCGGTAGTTTATCACAGTTAAATTGCTAA
CGCAGTCAGTGCTTCTGACACAACAGTCTCGAACTTAAGCTGCAGAAGTTGGTCGTGAGGCACTGGGCAG
GTAAGTATCAAGGTTACAAGACAGGTTTAAGGAGACCAATAGAAACTGGGCTTGTCGAGACAGAGAAGAC
TCTTGCGTTTCTGATAGGCACCTATTGGTCTTACTGACATCCACTTTGCCTTTCTCTCCACAGGTGTCCA
CTCCCAGTTCAATTACAGCTCTTAAGGCTAGAGTATTAATACGACTCACTATAGGGGTTAGCGATCGCCA
TGGTGAGCGGCTGGCGGCTGTTCAAGAAGATTAGCGGGAGCTCCGGTGGCTCGAGCGGTATGGCGACGGA
GGAGAAGAAGCCCGAGACCGAGGCCGCCAGAGCACAGCCAACCCCTTCGTCATCCGCCACTCAGAGCAAG
CCTACACCTGTGAAGCCAAACTATGCTCTAAAGTTCACCCTTGCTGGCCACACCAAAGCAGTGTCCTCCG
TGAAATTCAGCCCGAATGGAGAGTGGCTGGCAAGTTCATCTGCTGATAAACTTATTAAAATTTGGGGCGC
GTATGATGGGAAATTTGAGAAAACCATATCTGGTCACAAGCTGGGAATATCCGATGTAGCCTGGTCGTCA
GATTCTAACCTTCTTGTTTCTGCCTCAGATGACAAAACCTTGAAGATATGGGACGTGAGCTCGGGCAAGT
GTCTGAAAACCCTGAAGGGACACAGTAATTATGTCTTTTGCTGCAACTTCAATCCCCAGTCCAACCTTAT
TGTCTCAGGATCCTTTGACGAAAGCGTGAGGATATGGGATGTGAAAACAGGGAAGTGCCTCAAGACTTTG
CCAGCTCACTCGGATCCAGTCTCGGCCGTTCATTTTAATCGTGATGGATCCTTGATAGTTTCAAGTAGCT
ATGATGGTCTCTGTCGCATCTGGGACACCGCCTCGGGCCAGTGCCTGAAGACGCTCATCGATGACGACAA
CCCCCCCGTGTCTTTTGTGAAGTTCTCCCCGAACGGCAAATACATCCTGGCCGCCACGCTGGACAACACT
CTGAAGCTCTGGGACTACAGCAAGGGGAAGTGCCTGAAGACGTACACTGGCCACAAGAATGAGAAATACT
GCATATTTGCCAATTTCTCTGTTACTGGTGGGAAGTGGATTGTGTCTGGCTCAGAGGATAACCTTGTTTA
CATCTGGAACCTTCAGACGAAAGAGATTGTACAGAAACTACAAGGCCACACAGATGTCGTGATCTCAACA
GCTTGTCACCCAACAGAAAACATCATCGCCTCTGCTGCGCTAGAAAATGACAAAACAATTAAACTGTGGA
AGAGTGACTGCTAATCTAGAGGTCAAGCTTCGGGGGTTTAAACCTGCAGGCATGCAAGCTGATTTGGCTG
CTGCCACCGCTGAGCAAGGCCGCTTCGAGCAGACATGATAAGATACATTGATGAGTTTGGACAAACCACA
ACTAGAATGCAGTGAAAAAAATGCTTTATTTGTGAAATTTGTGATGCTATTGCTTTATTTGTAACCATTA
TAAGCTGCAATAAACAAGTTAACAACAACAATTGCATTCATTTTATGTTTCAGGTTCAGGGGGAGATGTG
GGAGGTTTTTTTAAGCAAGTAAAACCTCTACAAATGTGGTAAAATCTTAATTAAGACTTCTAATATAACT
TCGTATAGCATACATTATACGAAGTTATGGTTCCACTGTTGACAATTAATCATCGGCATAGTATATCGGC
ATAGTATAATACGACAAGGTGAGGAACTAAACCCAGGAGGCAGATCATGATTGAACAAGATGGATTGCAC
GCAGGTTCTCCGGCCGCTTGGGTGGAGAGGCTATTCGGCTATGACTGGGCACAACAGACAATCGGCTGCT
CTGATGCCGCCGTGTTCCGGCTGTCAGCGCAGGGGCGCCCGGTTCTTTTTGTCAAGACCGACCTGTCCGG
TGCCCTGAATGAACTGCAGGACGAGGCAGCGCGGCTATCGTGGCTGGCCACGACGGGCGTTCCTTGCGCA
GCTGTGCTCGACGTTGTCACTGAAGCGGGAAGGGACTGGCTGCTATTGGGCGAAGTGCCGGGGCAGGATC
TCCTGTCATCTCACCTTGCTCCTGCCGAGAAAGTATCCATCATGGCTGATGCAATGCGGCGGCTGCATAC
GCTTGATCCGGCTACCTGCCCATTCGACCACCAAGCGAAACATCGCATCGAGCGAGCACGTACTCGGATG
GAAGCCGGTCTTGTCGATCAGGATGATCTGGACGAAGAGCATCAGGGGCTCGCGCCAGCCGAACTGTTCG
CCAGGCTCAAGGCGCGCATGCCCGACGGCGAGGATCTCGTCGTGACCCATGGCGATGCCTGCTTGCCGAA
TATCATGGTGGAAAATGGCCGCTTTTCTGGATTCATCGACTGTGGCCGGCTGGGTGTGGCGGACCGCTAT
CAGGACATAGCGTTGGCTACCCGTGATATTGCTGAAGAGCTTGGCGGCGAATGGGCTGACCGCTTCCTCG
TGCTTTACGGTATCGCCGCTCCCGATTCGCAGCGCATCGCCTTCTATCGCCTTCTTGACGAGTTCTTCTG
ATTCGAAATGACCGACCAAGCGACGCCCAACCGGTATCAGCTCACTCAAAGGCGGTAATACGGTTATCCA
CAGAATCAGGGGATAACGCAGGAAAGAACATGTGAGCAAAAGGCCAGCAAAAGGCCAGGAACCGTAAAAA
GGCCGCGTTGCTGGCGTTTTTCCATAGGCTCCGCCCCCCTGACGAGCATCACAAAAATCGACGCTCAAGT
CAGAGGTGGCGAAACCCGACAGGACTATAAAGATACCAGGCGTTTCCCCCTGGAAGCTCCCTCGTGCGCT
CTCCTGTTCCGACCCTGCCGCTTACCGGATACCTGTCCGCCTTTCTCCCTTCGGGAAGCGTGGCGCTTTC
TCATAGCTCACGCTGTAGGTATCTCAGTTCGGTGTAGGTCGTTCGCTCCAAGCTGGGCTGTGTGCACGAA
CCCCCCGTTCAGCCCGACCGCTGCGCCTTATCCGGTAACTATCGTCTTGAGTCCAACCCGGTAAGACACG
ACTTATCGCCACTGGCAGCAGCCACTGGTAACAGGATTAGCAGAGCGAGGTATGTAGGCGGTGCTACAGA
GTTCTTGAAGTGGTGGCCTAACTACGGCTACACTAGAAGGACAGTATTTGGTATCTGCGCTCTGCTGAAG
CCAGTTACCTTCGGAAAAAGAGTTGGTAGCTCTTGATCCGGCAAACAAACCACCGCTGGTAGCGGTGGTT
TTTTTGTTTGCAAGCAGCAGATTACGCGCAGAAAAAAAGGATTTCAAGAAGATCCTTTGATCTTTTCTAC
GGGGTCTGACGCTCAGTGGAACGAAAACTCACGTTAAGGGATTTTGGTCATGAGATTATCAAAAAGGATC
TTCACCTAGATCCTTTTATAGTCCGGAATCGTCACACAAAAAACCAACACACAGATGTAATGAAAATAAA
GATATTTTATTGCGGCCATCGTGATGGCTAGAGTTTAGCCCTCCCACACATAACCAGAGGGCAGCAATTC
ACGAATCCCAACTGCCGTCGGCTGTCCATCACTGTCCTTCACTATGGCTTTGATCCCAGGATGCAGATCG
AGAAGCACCTGTCGGCACCGTCCGCAGGGGCTCAAGATGCCCCTGTTCTCATTTCCGATCGCGACGATAC
AAGTCAGGTTGCCAGCTGCCGCAGCAGCAGCAGTGCCCAGCACCACGAGTTCTGCACAAGGTCCCCCAGT
AAAATGATATACATTGACACCAGTGAAGATGCGGCCGTCGCTAGAGAGAGCTGCGCTGGCGACGCTGTAG
TCTTCAGAGATGGGGATGCTGTTGATTGTAGCCGTTGCTCTTTCAATGAGGGTGGATTCTTCTTGAGACA
AAGGCTTGGCCATGGTGGCGCTAGTGTCAGAAGAATCGAGCTTTTTGCAAAAGCCTAGGCCTCCAAAAAA
GCCTCCTCACTACTTCTGGAATAGCTCAGAGGCCGAGGCGGCCTCGGCCTCTGCATAAATAAAAAAAATT
AGTCAGCCATGGGGCGGAGAATGGGCGGAACTGGGCGGAGTTAGGGGCGGGATGGGCGGAGTTAGGGGCG
GGACTATGGTTGCTGACTAATTGAGATGCATGCTTTGCATACTTCTGCCTGCTGGGGAGCCTGGGGACTT
TCCACACCTGGTTGCTGACTAATTGAGATGCATGCTTTGCATACTTCTGCCTGCTGGGGAGCCTGGGGAC
TTTCCACACCCTAACTGACACACATTCCACAGCTGGTTCTTTCCGCCTCAGAAGGTACCTAACCAAGTTC
CTCTTTCAGAGGTTATTTCAGGCCATGGTGCTGCGC
