>Addgene plasmid #211036 | pBiT3.1-N_WDR5:1-334 | depositor partial sequence | sequence record 411552 | Insert sequence
ATGGCGACGGAGGAGAAGAAGCCCGAGACCGAGGCCGCCAGAGCACAGCCAACCCCTTCGTCATCCGCCA
CTCAGAGCAAGCCTACACCTGTGAAGCCAAACTATGCTCTAAAGTTCACCCTTGCTGGCCACACCAAAGC
AGTGTCCTCCGTGAAATTCAGCCCGAATGGAGAGTGGCTGGCAAGTTCATCTGCTGATAAACTTATTAAA
ATTTGGGGCGCGTATGATGGGAAATTTGAGAAAACCATATCTGGTCACAAGCTGGGAATATCCGATGTAG
CCTGGTCGTCAGATTCTAACCTTCTTGTTTCTGCCTCAGATGACAAAACCTTGAAGATATGGGACGTGAG
CTCGGGCAAGTGTCTGAAAACCCTGAAGGGACACAGTAATTATGTCTTTTGCTGCAACTTCAATCCCCAG
TCCAACCTTATTGTCTCAGGATCCTTTGACGAAAGCGTGAGGATATGGGATGTGAAAACAGGGAAGTGCC
TCAAGACTTTGCCAGCTCACTCGGATCCAGTCTCGGCCGTTCATTTTAATCGTGATGGATCCTTGATAGT
TTCAAGTAGCTATGATGGTCTCTGTCGCATCTGGGACACCGCCTCGGGCCAGTGCCTGAAGACGCTCATC
GATGACGACAACCCCCCCGTGTCTTTTGTGAAGTTCTCCCCGAACGGCAAATACATCCTGGCCGCCACGC
TGGACAACACTCTGAAGCTCTGGGACTACAGCAAGGGGAAGTGCCTGAAGACGTACACTGGCCACAAGAA
TGAGAAATACTGCATATTTGCCAATTTCTCTGTTACTGGTGGGAAGTGGATTGTGTCTGGCTCAGAGGAT
AACCTTGTTTACATCTGGAACCTTCAGACGAAAGAGATTGTACAGAAACTACAAGGCCACACAGATGTCG
TGATCTCAACAGCTTGTCACCCAACAGAAAACATCATCGCCTCTGCTGCGCTAGAAAATGACAAAACAAT
TAAACTGTGGAAGAGTGACTGC
